>Addgene plasmid #193414 | pNC-mCherry-N | addgene full sequence | sequence record 380180 | Addgene NGS Result
CATGGAGTCAAAGATTCAAATAGAGGACCTAACAGAACTCGCCGTAAAGACTGGCGAACAGTTCATACAG
AGTCTCTTACGACTCAATGACAAGAAGAAAATCTTCGTCAACATGGTGGAGCACGACACACTTGTCTACT
CCAAAAATATCAAAGATACAGTCTCAGAAGACCAAAGGGCAATTGAGACTTTTCAACAAAGGGTAATATC
CGGAAACCTCCTCGGATTCCATTGCCCAGCTATCTGTCACTTTATTGTGAAGATAGTGGAAAAGGAAGGT
GGCTCCTACAAATGCCATCATTGCGATAAAGGAAAGGCCATCGTTGAAGATGCCTCTGCCGACAGTGGTC
CCAAAGATGGACCCCCACCCACGAGGAGCATCGTGGAAAAAGAAGACGTTCCAACCACGTCTTCAAAGCA
AGTGGATTGATGTGATATCTCCACTGACGTAAGGGATGACGCACAATCCCACTATCCTTCGCAAGACCCT
TCCTCTATATAAGGAAGTTCATTTCATTTGGAGAGAACACGGGGGACTCTTGACATGGTGAGCAAGGGCG
AGGAGGATAACATGGCCATCATCAAGGAGTTCATGCGCTTCAAGGTGCACATGGAGGGCTCCGTGAACGG
CCACGAGTTCGAGATCGAGGGCGAGGGCGAGGGCCGCCCCTACGAGGGCACCCAGACCGCCAAGCTGAAG
GTGACCAAGGGTGGCCCCCTGCCCTTCGCCTGGGACATCCTGTCCCCTCAGTTCATGTACGGCTCCAAGG
CCTACGTGAAGCACCCCGCCGACATCCCCGACTACTTGAAGCTGTCCTTCCCCGAGGGCTTCAAGTGGGA
GCGCGTGATGAACTTCGAGGACGGCGGCGTGGTGACCGTGACCCAGGACTCCTCCCTGCAGGACGGCGAG
TTCATCTACAAGGTGAAGCTGCGCGGCACCAACTTCCCCTCCGACGGCCCCGTAATGCAGAAGAAGACCA
TGGGCTGGGAGGCCTCCTCCGAGCGGATGTACCCCGAGGACGGCGCCCTGAAGGGCGAGATCAAGCAGAG
GCTGAAGCTGAAGGACGGCGGCCACTACGACGCTGAGGTCAAGACCACCTACAAGGCCAAGAAGCCCGTG
CAGCTGCCCGGCGCCTACAACGTCAACATCAAGTTGGACATCACCTCCCACAACGAGGACTACACCATCG
TGGAACAGTACGAACGCGCCGAGGGCCGCCACTCCACCGGCGGCATGGACGAGCTGTACAAGCAGTGGTC
TCTGTCCAGTCCTGGCCTCGTCGGCCATTCTCGACTAAGTTGGCAGCATCACCCGACGCACTTTGCGCCG
AATAAATACCTGTGACGGAAGATCACTTCGCAGAATAAATAAATCCTGGTGTCCCTGTTGATACCGGGAA
GCCCTGGGCCAACTTTTGGCGAAAATGAGACGTTGATCGGCACGTAAGAGGTTCCAACTTTCACCATAAT
GAAATAAGATCACTACCGGGCGTATTTTTTGAGTTATCGAGATTTTCAGGAGCTAAGGAAGCTAAACTTT
TGCTGACGAGAACAGGGACTGGTGAAATGCAGTTTAAGGTTTACACCTATAAAAGAGAGAGCCGTTATCG
TCTGTTTGTGGATGTACAGAGTGATATTATTGACACGCCTGGGCGACGGATGGTGATCCCCCTGGCCAGT
GCACGTCTGCTGTCAGATAAAGTCTCCCGTGAACTTTACCCGGTGGTGCATATCGGGGATGAAAGCTGGC
GCATGATGACCACCGATATGGCCAGTGTGCCGGTATCCGTTATCGGGGAAGAAGTGGCTGATCTCAGCCA
CCGCGAAAATGACATCAAAAACGCCATTAACCTGATGTTCTGGGGAATATAAATGTCAGGCTCCCTTATA
CACAGGGCCAGTCTGGCCACTTGTGGTCTGCTGAGACCGTGAGGTGACCAGCTCGAATTTCCCCGATCGT
TCAAACATTTGGCAATAAAGTTTCTTAAGATTGAATCCTGTTGCCGGTCTTGCGATGATTATCATATAAT
TTCTGTTGAATTACGTTAAGCATGTAATAATTAACATGTAATGCATGACGTTATTTATGAGATGGGTTTT
TATGATTAGAGTCCCGCAATTATACATTTAATACGCGATAGAAAACAAAATATAGCGCGCAAACTAGGAT
AAATTATCGCGCGCGGTGTCATCTATGTTACTAGATCGGGCCTGCAGCCCGGGGGATCCACTAGTTCTAG
AGCGGCCGCCACCGCGGTGGAGCTCCAGCTTTTGTTCCCTTTAGTGAGGGTTAATTGCGCGCTTGGCGTA
ATCATGGTCATAGCTGTTTCCTGTGTGAAATTGTTATCCGCTCACAATTCCACACAACATACGAGCCGGA
AGCATAAAGTGTAAAGCCTGGGGTGCCTAATGAGTGAGCTAACTCACATTAATTGCGTTGCGCTCACTGC
CCGCTTTCCAGTCGGGAAACCTGTCGTGCCAGCTGCATTAATGAATCGGCCAACGCGCGGGGAGAGGCGG
TTTGCGTATTGGGCGCTCTTCCGCTTCCTCGCTCACTGACTCGCTGCGCTCGGTCGTTCGGCTGCGGCGA
GCGGTATCAGCTCACTCAAAGGCGGTAATACGGTTATCCACAGAATCAGGGGATAACGCAGGAAAGAACA
TGAAGGCCTTGACAGGATATATTGGCGGGTAAACTAAGTCGCTGTATGTGTTTGTTTGAGATCTCATGTG
AGCAAAAGGCCAGCAAAAGGCCAGGAACCGTAAAAAGGCCGCGTTGCTGGCGTTTTTCCATAGGCTCCGC
CCCCCTGACGAGCATCACAAAAATCGACGCTCAAGTCAGAGGTGGCGAAACCCGACAGGACTATAAAGAT
ACCAGGCGTTTCCCCCTGGAAGCTCCCTCGTGCGCTCTCCTGTTCCGACCCTGCCGCTTACCGGATACCT
GTCCGCCTTTCTCCCTTCGGGAAGCGTGGCGCTTTCTCATAGCTCACGCTGTAGGTATCTCAGTTCGGTG
TAGGTCGTTCGCTCCAAGCTGGGCTGTGTGCACGAACCCCCCGTTCAGCCCGACCGCTGCGCCTTATCCG
GTAACTATCGTCTTGAGTCCAACCCGGTAAGACACGACTTATCGCCACTGGCAGCAGCCACTGGTAACAG
GATTAGCAGAGCGAGGTATGTAGGCGGTGCTACAGAGTTCTTGAAGTGGTGGCCTAACTACGGCTACACT
AGAAGAACAGTATTTGGTATCTGCGCTCTGCTGAAGCCAGTTACCTTCGGAAGAAGAGTTGGTAGCTCTT
GATCCGGCAAACAAACCACCGCTGGTAGCGGTGGTTTTTTTGTTTGCAAGCAGCAGATTACGCGCAGAAA
AAAAGGATCTCAAGAAGATCCTTTGATCTTTTCTACGGGGTCTGACGCTCAGTGGAACGAAAACTCACGT
TAAGGGATTTTGGTCATGAGATTATCAAAAAGGATCTTCACCTAGATCCTTTTAAATTAAAAATGAAGTT
TTAAATCAATCTAAAGTATATATGTGTAACATTGGTCTAGTGATTAGAAAAACTCATCGAGCATCAAATG
AAACTGCAATTTATTCATATCAGGATTATCAATACCATATTTTTGAAAAAGCCGTTTCTGTAATGAAGGA
GAAAACTCACCGAGGCAGTTCCATAGGATGGCAAGATCCTGGTATCGGTCTGCGATTCCGACTCGTCCAA
CATCAATACAACCTATTAATTTCCCCTCGTCAAAAATAAGGTTATCAAGTGAGAAATCACCATGAGTGAC
GACTGAATCCGGTGAGAATGGCAAAAGTTTATGCATTTCTTTCCAGACTTGTTCAACAGGCCAGCCATTA
CGCTCGTCATCAAAATCACTCGCATCAACCAAACCGTTATTCATTCGTGATTGCGCCTGAGCGAGACGAA
ATACGCGATCGCTGTTAAAAGGACAATTACAAACAGGAATCGAATGCAACCGGCGCAGGAACACTGCCAG
CGCATCAACAATATTTTCACCTGAATCAGGATATTCTTCTAATACCTGGAATGCTGTTTTCCCTGGGATC
GCAGTGGTGAGTAACCATGCATCATCAGGAGTACGGATAAAATGCTTGATGGTCGGAAGAGGCATAAATT
CCGTCAGCCAGTTTAGTCTGACCATCTCATCTGTAACATCATTGGCAACGCTACCTTTGCCATGTTTCAG
AAACAACTCTGGCGCATCGGGCTTCCCATACAATCGGTAGATTGTCGCACCTGATTGCCCGACATTATCG
CGAGCCCATTTATACCCATATAAATCAGCATCCATGTTGGAATTTAATCGCGGCCTTGAGCAAGACGTTT
CCCGTTGAATATGGCTCATAACACCCCTTGTATTACTGTTTATGTAAGCAGACAGTTTTATTGTTCATGA
TGATATATTTTTATCTTGTGCAATGTAACATCAGAGATTTTGAGACACAACGTGGCTTTGTTGAATAAAT
CGAACTTTTGCTGAGTTGAAGGATCAGATCACGCATCTTCCCGACAACGCAGACCGTTCCGTGGCAAAGC
AAAAGTTCAAAATCACCAACTGGTCCACCTACAACAAAGCTCTCATCAACCGTGGCTCCCTCACTTTCTG
GCTGGATGATGGGGCGATTCAGGCGATCCCCATCCAACAGCCCGCCGTCGAGCGGGCTTTTTTATCCCCG
GAAGCCTGTGGATAGAGGGTAGTTATCCACGTGAAACCGCTAATGCCCCGCAAAGCCTTGATTCACGGGG
CTTTCCGGCCCGCTCCAAAAACTATCCACGTGAAATCGCTAATCAGGGTACGTGAAATCGCTAATCGGAG
TACGTGAAATCGCTAATAAGGTCACGTGAAATCGCTAATCAAAAAGGCACGTGAGAACGCTAATAGCCCT
TTCAGATCAACAGCTTGCAAACACCCCTCGCTCCGGCAAGTAGTTACAGCAAGTAGTATGTTCAATTAGC
TTTTCAATTATGAATATATATATCAATTATTGGTCGCCCTTGGCTTGTGGACAATGCGCTACGCGCACCG
GCTCCGCCCGTGGACAACCGCAAGCGGTTGCCCACCGTCGAGCGCCTTTGCCCACAACCCGGCGGCCGGC
CGCAACAGATCGTTTTATAAATTTTTTTTTTTGAAAAAGAAAAAGCCCGAAAGGCGGCAACCTCTCGGGC
TTCTGGATTTCCGATCCCCGGAATTAGATCTTGGCAGGATATATTGTGGTGTAACGTTAACATTAACGCT
TACAATTTCCATTCGCCATTCAGGCTGCGCAACTGTTGGGAAGGGCGATCGGTGCGGGCCTCTTCGCTAT
TACGCCAGCTGGCGAAAGGGGGATGTGCTGCAAGGCGATTAAGTTGGGTAACGCCAGGGTTTTCCCAGTC
ACGACGTTGTAAAACGACGGCCAGTGAGCGCGCGTAATACGACTCACTATAGGGCGAATTGGGTACCGGG
CCCCCCCTCGAGGTCGACGGTATCGATA
Features (pLannotate 1.2.2; 21 found; start..end, strand, type, name):
    184..525     +  promoter       CaMV 35S promoter: strong constitutive promoter from cauliflower mosaic virus
    545..1252    +  CDS            mCherry: mCherry is a basic (constitutively fluorescent) red fluorescent protein published in 2004, derived from Discosoma sp.. It is reported to be a very rapidly-maturing monomer with low acid sensitivity.
   1434..1536    +  promoter       cat promoter: promoter of the E. coli cat gene encoding chloramphenicol acetyltransferase
   1567..1869    +  CDS            ccdB: CCDB_ECOLI - Also known as G, letB, letD. Experimental evidence at protein level: Swiss-Prot protein existence level 1. Toxic component of a type II toxin-antitoxin (TA) system, functioning in plasmid maintainence. Responsible for the post- segregational killing (PSK) of plasmid-free cells, also referred to as a plasmid addiction system. Half-life of over 2 hours. Cell killing by CcdB is accompanied by filamentation, defects in chromosome and plasmid segregation, defects in cell division, formation of anucleate cells, decreased DNA synthesis and plasmid loss. Interferes with the activity of DN
   1955..2207    +  terminator     NOS terminator: nopaline synthase terminator and poly(A) signal
   2211..2265    -  misc_feature   MCS (fragment): pBluescript multiple cloning site
   2278..2296    -  promoter       T3 promoter: promoter for bacteriophage T3 RNA polymerase
   2341..2357    -  protein_bind   lac operator: The lac repressor binds to the lac operator to inhibit transcription in E. coli. This inhibition can be relieved by adding lactose or isopropyl-β-D-thiogalactopyranoside (IPTG). lac repressor encoded by lacI
   2365..2395    -  promoter       lac promoter: promoter for the E. coli lac operon
   2410..2431    -  protein_bind   CAP binding site: CAP binding activates transcription in the presence of cAMP. E. coli catabolite activator protein
   2444..2536    -  CDS            lacI (fragment): lac repressor; lacI; The lac repressor binds to the lac operator to inhibit transcription in E. coli. This inhibition can be relieved by adding lactose or isopropyl-β-D-thiogalactopyranoside (IPTG).
   2538..2662    -  rep_origin     RSF ori (fragment): Plasmids containing the RSF 1030 origin of replication can be propagated in E. coli cells that contain additional plasmids with compatible origins.
   2670..2694    +  misc_feature   RB T-DNA repeat: right border repeat from nopaline C58 T-DNA
   2785..3373    -  rep_origin     ori: high-copy-number ColE1/pMB1/pBR322/pUC origin of replication
   3544..4359    -  CDS            KanR: aminoglycoside phosphotransferase; aph(3')-Ia; confers resistance to kanamycin in bacteria or G418 (Geneticin®) in eukaryotes
   4544..4645    +  CDS            TRA2_ECOLX (fragment): Protein predicted: Swiss-Prot protein existence level 4. Required for transposition of transposon Tn903. From Escherichia coli.
   4650..5085    +  rep_origin     pSa ori: origin of replication from bacterial plasmid pSa
   5212..5234    +  misc_feature   LB T-DNA repeat: left border repeat from nopaline C58 T-DNA (truncated)
   5262..5417    -  CDS            lacZα (fragment): LacZα fragment of β-galactosidase; lacZ fragment
   5425..5443    +  promoter       T7 promoter: promoter for bacteriophage T7 RNA polymerase
   5452..5488    -  misc_feature   MCS (fragment): pBluescript multiple cloning site
