[The description below was written by a language model from this plasmid's Addgene catalogue record and pLannotate feature annotations shown in this document.]
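Description:
pNC-mCherry-N is an empty plant expression backbone built on the small pGreen binary vector and designed for the Nimble Cloning system, where it serves to make red fluorescent fusion proteins for subcellular localization studies in plants. It is maintained in E. coli through a high-copy ColE1/pUC-type origin and selected with kanamycin via an aph(3')-Ia (KanR) gene. It also carries the pSa origin characteristic of pGreen vectors, which supports replication in Agrobacterium (in pGreen systems this generally depends on a replicase supplied in trans by a helper plasmid). Nopaline-type left and right T-DNA border repeats flank the expression cassette, so that this region can be delivered into plant cells by Agrobacterium. Remnants of the pBluescript-derived cloning region (T7 and T3 promoters, lac promoter/operator, lacZα and MCS fragments) remain next to the borders. No plant selectable marker is annotated in the feature table.

The payload is a single cassette in which the constitutive CaMV 35S promoter drives an mCherry coding sequence, followed by the "NC frame" and a NOS terminator and polyadenylation signal. The NC frame contains a ccdB toxin gene expressed from the bacterial cat promoter. ccdB acts as a negative selection marker: the unmodified vector must be propagated in a ccdB-tolerant strain, whereas replacing the frame with a gene of interest allows recombinant clones to grow in ordinary E. coli strains, eliminating background from uncut vector. Because mCherry lies upstream of the cloning frame, as the depositor's note "mCherry-NC frame" indicates, an inserted gene is expected to be expressed with mCherry at its N-terminus. The record lists no insert.
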