Addgene plasmid #193414: pNC-mCherry-N
Purpose: (Empty Backbone) Nimble cloning-compatible vector for protein subcellular localization in plants
Depositing lab: Pu Yan. Depositing organization: Chinese Academy of Tropical Agricultural Sciences. Publication: A Nimble Cloning-compatible vector system for high-throughput gene functional analysis in plants. Yan P, Tuo D, Shen W, Deng H, Zhou P, Gao X. Plant Commun. 2023 Mar 13;4(2):100471. doi: 10.1016/j.xplc.2022.100471. Epub 2022 Nov 9. PubMed 36352791.
Backbone
  Vector backbone: pGreen
  Vector type: Plant Expression
Growth in bacteria
  Bacterial resistance: Kanamycin, 50 μg/mL
  Growth temperature: 37°C
  Growth strain: ccdB Survival
  Copy number: High Copy
Gene/Insert
  Gene/Insert name: None
Terms and licenses: Academic/Nonprofit Terms; Industry Terms: Not Available to Industry
Depositor comments: mCherry-NC frame
How to cite: pNC-mCherry-N was a gift from Pu Yan (Addgene plasmid # 193414 ; http://n2t.net/addgene:193414 ; RRID:Addgene_193414)
